Addgene plasmid #193318: KAN(G418)-TET-OFF – ubiquitin – LEU – 4MYC
Purpose: Doxycycline-induced transcriptional regulation and Ubiquitin - LEU - 4xMYC N-terminal tagging. Ubiquitin is cleaved off, resulting in an unstable protein with an N-terminal leucine.
Depositing lab: Rob Mitra. Depositing organization: Washington University in Saint Louis. Publication: A Suite of New Strain Construction Vectors for Gene Expression Knockdown in Budding Yeast. Shively CA, Dong F, Mitra RD. ACS Synth Biol. 2023 Jan 17. doi: 10.1021/acssynbio.2c00547. PubMed 36650116.
Backbone
  Vector backbone: Unknown
  Total vector size (bp): 5471
  Vector type: Bacterial Expression
  Selectable markers: Kanamycin (select with G418)
Growth in bacteria
  Bacterial resistance: Ampicillin, 100 μg/mL
  Growth temperature: 37°C
  Growth strain: DH5alpha
  Copy number: Unknown
Gene/Insert
  Gene/Insert name: Ubiquitin - Leucine - 4MYC N-terminal tagging
  Species: S. cerevisiae (budding yeast)
  Tag / fusion protein: 4MYC (N terminal on insert)
Terms and licenses: Academic/Nonprofit Terms; Industry Terms: Not Available to Industry
How to cite: KAN(G418)-TET-OFF – ubiquitin – LEU – 4MYC was a gift from Rob Mitra (Addgene plasmid # 193318 ; http://n2t.net/addgene:193318 ; RRID:Addgene_193318)
