[The description below was written by a language model from this plasmid's Addgene catalogue record and pLannotate feature annotations shown in this document.]
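Description:
KAN(G418)-TET-OFF – ubiquitin – LEU – 4MYC is a roughly 5.5 kb E. coli-propagated template plasmid from a set of strain construction vectors for gene expression knockdown in budding yeast. The backbone is recorded as unknown, but the annotated features (high-copy ColE1/pUC origin, f1 ori, ampicillin resistance, lacZα and lac promoter remnants, T7 and T3 promoters flanking pBluescript-type polylinker fragments) point to a pBluescript-like cloning vector. No yeast origin or centromere is annotated. This fits a cassette meant to be integrated into the yeast genome rather than maintained episomally, although the record does not describe the integration procedure.

The payload sits between the T7 and T3 promoters. A kanMX-style marker, with the aminoglycoside phosphotransferase gene under the Ashbya gossypii TEF promoter and terminator, allows G418 selection in yeast. It is followed by an ADH1 terminator, which likely insulates the downstream elements from upstream transcription. Next is a tetracycline response element with seven tetO sites, then a ubiquitin coding sequence and a Myc repeat segment that the catalogue describes as 4xMYC.

Placed upstream of a target open reading frame, the cassette replaces the native promoter with a tetO-controlled one. In a Tet-Off arrangement, doxycycline shuts off transcription. No tTA transactivator is annotated on this plasmid, so it is presumably supplied by the host strain. The encoded fusion begins with ubiquitin, which is cleaved off to expose an N-terminal leucine. This destabilizing residue makes the Myc-tagged protein unstable. Transcriptional repression combined with rapid turnover gives a stronger knockdown, and the Myc epitopes allow the protein to be detected.
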