Features (pLannotate 1.2.2; 20 found; start..end, strand, type, name):
    223..811     -  rep_origin     ori: high-copy-number ColE1/pMB1/pBR322/pUC origin of replication
    982..1842    -  CDS            AmpR: β-lactamase; bla; confers resistance to ampicillin, carbenicillin, and related antibiotics
   1843..1947    -  promoter       AmpR promoter: bla
   1974..2332    +  rep_origin     f1 ori (sequence partly withheld): f1 bacteriophage origin of replication; arrow indicates direction of (+) strand synthesis
   2434..2589    -  CDS            lacZα (fragment): LacZα fragment of β-galactosidase; lacZ fragment
   2597..2615    +  promoter       T7 promoter: promoter for bacteriophage T7 RNA polymerase
   2637..2834    -  terminator     TEF terminator: Ashbya gossypii TEF terminator
   2840..3649    -  CDS            KanR: aminoglycoside phosphotransferase; aph(3')-Ia; confers resistance to kanamycin
   3650..3993    -  promoter       TEF promoter: Ashbya gossypii TEF promoter
   4024..4211    +  terminator     ADH1 terminator: S. cerevisiae ADH1; transcription terminator for the S. cerevisiae alcohol dehydrogenase 1 (ADH1) gene
   4269..4539    +  protein_bind   tetracycline response element: contains seven copies of the tetracycline operator tetO tetracycline repressor TetR
   4727..4746    -  misc_feature   MCS (fragment): pBluescript multiple cloning site
   4747..4974    +  CDS            UBIQ_COPCO: Experimental evidence at protein level: Swiss-Prot protein existence level 1. Ubiquitin exists either covalently attached to another protein, or free (unanchored). When covalently bound, it is conjugated to target proteins via an isopeptide bond either as a monomer (monoubiquitin), a polymer linked via different Lys residues of the ubiquitin (polyubiquitin chains) or a linear polymer linked via the initiator Met of the ubiquitin (linear polyubiquitin chains). Polyubiquitin chains, when attached to a target protein, have different functions depending on the Lys residue of the ubiquitin that is
   5038..5148    +  CDS            13xMyc (fragment): 13 tandem Myc epitope tags
   5181..5241    -  misc_feature   MCS (fragment): pBluescript multiple cloning site
   5254..5272    -  promoter       T3 promoter: promoter for bacteriophage T3 RNA polymerase
   5317..5333    -  protein_bind   lac operator: The lac repressor binds to the lac operator to inhibit transcription in E. coli. This inhibition can be relieved by adding lactose or isopropyl-β-D-thiogalactopyranoside (IPTG). lac repressor encoded by lacI
   5341..5371    -  promoter       lac promoter: promoter for the E. coli lac operon
   5386..5407    -  protein_bind   CAP binding site: CAP binding activates transcription in the presence of cAMP. E. coli catabolite activator protein
   5420..40      -  CDS            lacI (fragment) (across the origin): lac repressor; lacI; The lac repressor binds to the lac operator to inhibit transcription in E. coli. This inhibition can be relieved by adding lactose or isopropyl-β-D-thiogalactopyranoside (IPTG).
>Addgene plasmid #193318 | KAN(G418)-TET-OFF – ubiquitin – LEU – 4MYC | addgene full sequence | sequence record 383635 | Addgene NGS Result
CGGCCAACGCGCGGGGAGAGGCGGTTTGCGTATTGGGCGCTCTTCCGCTTCCTCGCTCACTGACTCGCTG
CGCTCGGTCGTTCGGCTGCGGCGAGCGGTATCAGCTCACTCAAAGGCGGTAATACGGTTATCCACAGAAT
CAGGGGATAACGCAGGAAAGAACATGTGAGCAAAAGGCCAGCAAAAGGCCAGGAACCGTAAAAAGGCCGC
GTTGCTGGCGTTTTTCCATAGGCTCCGCCCCCCTGACGAGCATCACAAAAATCGACGCTCAAGTCAGAGG
TGGCGAAACCCGACAGGACTATAAAGATACCAGGCGTTTCCCCCTGGAAGCTCCCTCGTGCGCTCTCCTG
TTCCGACCCTGCCGCTTACCGGATACCTGTCCGCCTTTCTCCCTTCGGGAAGCGTGGCGCTTTCTCATAG
CTCACGCTGTAGGTATCTCAGTTCGGTGTAGGTCGTTCGCTCCAAGCTGGGCTGTGTGCACGAACCCCCC
GTTCAGCCCGACCGCTGCGCCTTATCCGGTAACTATCGTCTTGAGTCCAACCCGGTAAGACACGACTTAT
CGCCACTGGCAGCAGCCACTGGTAACAGGATTAGCAGAGCGAGGTATGTAGGCGGTGCTACAGAGTTCTT
GAAGTGGTGGCCTAACTACGGCTACACTAGAAGAACAGTATTTGGTATCTGCGCTCTGCTGAAGCCAGTT
ACCTTCGGAAAAAGAGTTGGTAGCTCTTGATCCGGCAAACAAACCACCGCTGGTAGCGGTGGTTTTTTTG
TTTGCAAGCAGCAGATTACGCGCAGAAAAAAAGGATCTCAAGAAGATCCTTTGATCTTTTCTACGGGGTC
TGACGCTCAGTGGAACGAAAACTCACGTTAAGGGATTTTGGTCATGAGATTATCAAAAAGGATCTTCACC
TAGATCCTTTTAAATTAAAAATGAAGTTTTAAATCAATCTAAAGTATATATGAGTAAACTTGGTCTGACA
GTTACCAATGCTTAATCAGTGAGGCACCTATCTCAGCGATCTGTCTATTTCGTTCATCCATAGTTGCCTG
ACTCCCCGTCGTGTAGATAACTACGATACGGGAGGGCTTACCATCTGGCCCCAGTGCTGCAATGATACCG
CGAGACCCACGCTCACCGGCTCCAGATTTATCAGCAATAAACCAGCCAGCCGGAAGGGCCGAGCGCAGAA
GTGGTCCTGCAACTTTATCCGCCTCCATCCAGTCTATTAATTGTTGCCGGGAAGCTAGAGTAAGTAGTTC
GCCAGTTAATAGTTTGCGCAACGTTGTTGCCATTGCTACAGGCATCGTGGTGTCACGCTCGTCGTTTGGT
ATGGCTTCATTCAGCTCCGGTTCCCAACGATCAAGGCGAGTTACATGATCCCCCATGTTGTGCAAAAAAG
CGGTTAGCTCCTTCGGTCCTCCGATCGTTGTCAGAAGTAAGTTGGCCGCAGTGTTATCACTCATGGTTAT
GGCAGCACTGCATAATTCTCTTACTGTCATGCCATCCGTAAGATGCTTTTCTGTGACTGGTGAGTACTCA
ACCAAGTCATTCTGAGAATAGTGTATGCGGCGACCGAGTTGCTCTTGCCCGGCGTCAATACGGGATAATA
CCGCGCCACATAGCAGAACTTTAAAAGTGCTCATCATTGGAAAACGTTCTTCGGGGCGAAAACTCTCAAG
GATCTTACCGCTGTTGAGATCCAGTTCGATGTAACCCACTCGTGCACCCAACTGATCTTCAGCATCTTTT
ACTTTCACCAGCGTTTCTGGGTGAGCAAAAACAGGAAGGCAAAATGCCGCAAAAAAGGGAATAAGGGCGA
CACGGAAATGTTGAATACTCATACTCTTCCTTTTTCAATATTATTGAAGCATTTATCAGGGTTATTGTCT
CATGAGCGGATACATATTTGAATGTATTTAGAAAAATAAACAAATAGGGGTTCCGCGCACATTTCCCCGA
AAAGTGCCACCTG
[124 nt withheld, positions 1974-2097]
C
[91 nt withheld, positions 2099-2189]
A
[49 nt withheld, positions 2191-2239]
CCTTTGACGTTGGAGTCCACGTTCTTT
[37 nt withheld, positions 2267-2303]
ACCCTATCTCGGTCTATTCTTTTGATTTATAAGGGATTTTGCCGATTTCGGCCTATTGGTTAAAAAAATG
AGCTGATTTAACAAAAATTTAACGCGAATTTTAACAAAATATTAACGCTTACAATTTCCATTCGCCATTC
AGGCTGCGCAACTGTTGGGAAGGGCGATCGGTGCGGGCCTCTTCGCTATTACGCCAGCTGGCGAAAGGGG
GATGTGCTGCAAGGCGATTAAGTTGGGTAACGCCAGGGTTTTCCCAGTCACGACGTTGTAAAACGACGGC
CAGTGAGCGCGCGTAATACGACTCACTATAGGGCGAATTGGGTACCGGGCCCACAGTATAGCGACCAGCA
TTCACATACGATTGACGCATGATATTACTTTCTGCGCACTTAACTTCGCGTCTGGGCAGATGATGTCGAG
GCGAAAAAAAATATAAATCACGCTAACATTTGATTAAAATAGAACAACTACAATATAAAAAAACTATACA
AATGACAAGTTCTTGAAAACAAGAATCTTTTTATTGTCAGTACTGATTAGAAAAACTCATCGAGCATCAA
ATGAAACTGCAATTTATTCATATCAGGATTATCAATACCATATTTTTGAAAAAGCCGTTTCTGTAATGAA
GGAGAAAACTCACCGAGGCAGTTCCATAGGATGGCAAGATCCTGGTATCGGTCTGCGATTCCGACTCGTC
CAACATCAATACAACCTATTAATTTCCCCTCGTCAAAAATAAGGTTATCAAGTGAGAAATCACCATGAGT
GACGACTGAATCCGGTGAGAATGGCAAAAGCTTATGCATTTCTTTCCAGACTTGTTCAACAGGCCAGCCA
TTACGCTCGTCATCAAAATCACTCGCATCAACCAAACCGTTATTCATTCGTGATTGCGCCTGAGCGAGAC
GAAATACGCGATCGCTGTTAAAAGGACAATTACAAACAGGAATCGAATGCAACCGGCGCAGGAACACTGC
CAGCGCATCAACAATATTTTCACCTGAATCAGGATATTCTTCTAATACCTGGAATGCTGTTTTGCCGGGG
ATCGCAGTGGTGAGTAACCATGCATCATCAGGAGTACGGATAAAATGCTTGATGGTCGGAAGAGGCATAA
ATTCCGTCAGCCAGTTTAGTCTGACCATCTCATCTGTAACATCATTGGCAACGCTACCTTTGCCATGTTT
CAGAAACAACTCTGGCGCATCGGGCTTCCCATACAATCGATAGATTGTCGCACCTGATTGCCCGACATTA
TCGCGAGCCCATTTATACCCATATAAATCAGCATCCATGTTGGAATTTAATCGCGGCCTCGAAACGTGAG
TCTTTTCCTTACCCATGGTTGTTTATGTTCGGATGTGATGTGAGAACTGTATCCTAGCAAGATTTTAAAA
GGAAGTATATGAAAGAAGAACCTCAGTGGCAAATCCTAACCTTTTATATTTCTCTACAGGGGCGCGGCGT
GGGGACAATTCAACGCGTCTGTGAGGGGAGCGTTTCCCTGCTCGCAGGTCTGCAGCGAGGAGCCGTAATT
TTTGCTTCGCGCCGTGCGGCCATCAAAATGTATGGATGCAAATGATTATACATGGGGATGTATGGGCTAA
ATGTACGGGCGACAGTCACATCATGCCCCTGAGCTGCGCACGTCAAGACTGTCAAGGAGGGTATTCTGGG
CCTCCATGTCTCTCGAGTAATTCGCGCCACTTCTAAATAAGCGAATTTCTTATGATTTATGATTTTTATT
ATTAAATAAGTTATAAAAAAAATAAGTGTATACAAATTTTAAAGTGACTCTTAGGTTTTAAAACGAAAAT
TCTTATTCTTGAGTAACTCTTTCCTGTAGGTCAGGTTGCTTTCTCAGGTATAGTATGAGGTCGCTCTTAT
TGACCACACCTCTACCGGCAGATCCGCTAGGGATAACAGGGTAATATAGATCAATTCCTCGATCGAGTTT
ACCACTCCCTATCAGTGATAGAGAAAAGTGAAAGTCGAGTTTACCACTCCCTATCAGTGATAGAGAAAAG
TGAAAGTCGAGTTTACCACTCCCTATCAGTGATAGAGAAAAGTGAAAGTCGAGTTTACCACTCCCTATCA
GTGATAGAGAAAAGTGAAAGTCGAGTTTACCACTCCCTATCAGTGATAGAGAAAAGTGAAAGTCGAGTTT
ACCACTCCCTATCAGTGATAGAGAAAAGTGAAAGTCGAGTTTACCACTCCCTATCAGTGATAGAGAAAAG
TGAAAGTCGAGCTCGGTACCCTATGGCATGCATGTGCTCTGTATGTATATAAAACTCTTGTTTTCTTCTT
TTCTCTAAATATTCTTTCCTTATACATTAGGTCCTTTGTAGCATAAATTACTATACTTCTATAGACACGC
AAACACAAATACACACACTAAATTACCGGATCAATTCGGGGGATCGACGGTATCGATAAGCTTATGCAAA
TTTTCGTCAAGACTTTAACCGGTAAGACTATTACCCTGGAAGTTGAATCTTCTGACACTATTGACAATGT
CAAGTCCAAGATCCAAGACAAGGAAGGTATTCCACCTGACCAACAAAGATTGATCTTTGCTGGTAAGCAA
TTGGAAGATGGTAGAACTTTGTCCGACTACAACATCCAAAAGGAATCTACTCTACACTTGGTCTTGAGAT
TGAGAGGTGGTTTGAAGCTTACCATGGCAGAGCAGAAGCTGATTAGTGAGGAAGATTTGCGGGGATCCTC
TAGAGGTGAACAAAAGTTGATTTCTGAAGAAGATTTGAACGGTGAACAAAAGCTAATCTCCGAGGAAGAC
TTGAACGGTGAACAAAAATTAATCTCAGAAGAAGACTTGAACGGATCCTCTAGAGTTCCAGATTACGCTG
CTCAGTGCGAATTCCTGCAGCCCGGGGGATCCACTAGTTCTAGAGCGGCCGCCACCGCGGTGGAGCTCCA
GCTTTTGTTCCCTTTAGTGAGGGTTAATTGCGCGCTTGGCGTAATCATGGTCATAGCTGTTTCCTGTGTG
AAATTGTTATCCGCTCACAATTCCACACAACATACGAGCCGGAAGCATAAAGTGTAAAGCCTGGGGTGCC
TAATGAGTGAGCTAACTCACATTAATTGCGTTGCGCTCACTGCCCGCTTTCCAGTCGGGAAACCTGTCGT
GCCAGCTGCATTAATGAAT
